Addgene plasmid #207260: pHCMV_CHHF_GPC
Purpose: Mammalian expression of Chapare hemorrhagic fever virus GPC protein
Depositing lab: Feng Zhang. Depositing organization: Broad Institute. Publication: Cell type-specific delivery by modular envelope design. Strebinger D, Frangieh CJ, Friedrich MJ, Faure G, Macrae RK, Zhang F. Nat Commun. 2023 Aug 23;14(1):5141. doi: 10.1038/s41467-023-40788-8. PubMed 37612276.
Backbone
  Vector backbone: pHCMV
  Backbone manufacturer: Clontech
  Backbone size w/o insert (bp): 4764
  Vector type: Mammalian Expression
Growth in bacteria
  Bacterial resistance: Ampicillin, 100 μg/mL
  Growth temperature: 37°C
  Growth strain: NEB Stable
  Copy number: High Copy
Gene/Insert
  Gene/Insert name: CHHF_GPC
  Species: Chapare hemorrhagic fever virus
  Insert size (bp): 1452
  Mutation: mammalian codon optimization
  Entrez Gene: CVsS_gp1 (a.k.a. CVsS_gp1)
  Promoter: CMV promoter
  Cloning method: Restriction Enzyme; 5′ cloning site EcoRI (not destroyed); 3′ cloning site BglII (not destroyed)
Resource information
  A portion of this plasmid was derived from a plasmid made by: synthesis
Terms and licenses: Academic/Nonprofit Terms; Industry Terms: Not Available to Industry
How to cite: pHCMV_CHHF_GPC was a gift from Feng Zhang (Addgene plasmid # 207260 ; http://n2t.net/addgene:207260 ; RRID:Addgene_207260)
