[The description below was written by a language model from this plasmid's Addgene catalogue record and pLannotate feature annotations shown in this document.]
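Description:
pHCMV_CHHF_GPC is a mammalian expression plasmid built on the pHCMV backbone that produces the glycoprotein precursor (GPC) of Chapare hemorrhagic fever virus, a New World arenavirus. The 1,452 bp open reading frame was made by synthesis with mammalian codon optimization and inserted between EcoRI and BglII sites, both of which are retained. It gives a sequenced construct of about 6.2 kb. The automated annotation labels the coding sequence by its closest database match, the GPC of the related Sabiá mammarenavirus, but the position and length agree with the catalogued Chapare insert. As in other arenaviruses, GPC is expected to be processed into a stable signal peptide plus the GP1 and GP2 subunits, which together form the envelope spike that mediates receptor binding and acid pH-dependent membrane fusion.

Expression is driven by the human cytomegalovirus immediate early enhancer and promoter, followed by a rabbit β-globin intron upstream of the coding sequence, which generally improves mRNA processing and expression. A rabbit β-globin polyadenylation signal lies downstream. The remainder is a pBluescript-like bacterial backbone with a high-copy ColE1/pUC origin, an ampicillin resistance gene with its own promoter and an f1 phage origin. It also carries remnants of the lac promoter/operator, lacI and lacZα, together with a T7 promoter and a fragment of the multiple cloning site. No mammalian selection marker is annotated, so the plasmid appears suited to transient transfection. The associated publication concerns modular envelope design for cell type-specific delivery, which suggests the plasmid serves as an envelope glycoprotein source for pseudotyping viral or virus-like particles, although the record itself states only mammalian expression of GPC.
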