Features (pLannotate 1.2.2; 16 found; start..end, strand, type, name):
     97..476     +  enhancer       CMV enhancer: human cytomegalovirus immediate early enhancer
    477..680     +  promoter       CMV promoter: human cytomegalovirus (CMV) immediate early promoter
    792..1364    +  intron         β-globin intron: intron from rabbit β-globin gene
   1425..2876    +  CDS            GPC: GLYC_SABVB - Also known as GP-C. Experimental evidence at protein level: Swiss-Prot protein existence level 1. Stable signal peptide (SSP): cleaved and functions as a signal peptide. In addition, it is also retained as the third component of the GP complex. The SSP is required for efficient glycoprotein expression, post-translational maturation cleavage of GP1 and GP2, glycoprotein transport to the cell surface plasma membrane, formation of infectious virus particles, and acid pH-dependent glycoprotein- mediated cell fusion. From Sabia mammarenavirus (isolate Human/Brasil/SPH114202/1990) (SABV
   2986..3041    +  polyA_signal   β-globin poly(A) signal: rabbit β-globin polyadenylation signal (Gil and Proudfoot, 1987)
   3423..3439    -  protein_bind   lac operator: The lac repressor binds to the lac operator to inhibit transcription in E. coli. This inhibition can be relieved by adding lactose or isopropyl-β-D-thiogalactopyranoside (IPTG). lac repressor encoded by lacI
   3447..3477    -  promoter       lac promoter: promoter for the E. coli lac operon
   3492..3513    -  protein_bind   CAP binding site: CAP binding activates transcription in the presence of cAMP. E. coli catabolite activator protein
   3526..3618    -  CDS            lacI (fragment): lac repressor; lacI; The lac repressor binds to the lac operator to inhibit transcription in E. coli. This inhibition can be relieved by adding lactose or isopropyl-β-D-thiogalactopyranoside (IPTG).
   3801..4389    -  rep_origin     ori: high-copy-number ColE1/pMB1/pBR322/pUC origin of replication
   4560..5420    -  CDS            AmpR: β-lactamase; bla; confers resistance to ampicillin, carbenicillin, and related antibiotics
   5421..5525    -  promoter       AmpR promoter: bla
   5578..6006    -  rep_origin     f1 ori (sequence partly withheld): f1 bacteriophage origin of replication; arrow indicates direction of (+) strand synthesis
   6011..6166    -  CDS            lacZα (fragment): LacZα fragment of β-galactosidase; lacZ fragment
   6174..6192    +  promoter       T7 promoter: promoter for bacteriophage T7 RNA polymerase
   6201..14      +  misc_feature   MCS (fragment) (across the origin): pBluescript multiple cloning site
>Addgene plasmid #207260 | pHCMV_CHHF_GPC | addgene full sequence | sequence record 407416 | Addgene NGS Result
GCGGCCGCTCTAGAGAGCTTGGCCCATTGCATACGTTGTATCCATATCATAATATGTACATTTATATTGG
CTCATGTCCAACATTACCGCCATGTTGACATTGATTATTGACTAGTTATTAATAGTAATCAATTACGGGG
TCATTAGTTCATAGCCCATATATGGAGTTCCGCGTTACATAACTTACGGTAAATGGCCCGCCTGGCTGAC
CGCCCAACGACCCCCGCCCATTGACGTCAATAATGACGTATGTTCCCATAGTAACGCCAATAGGGACTTT
CCATTGACGTCAATGGGTGGAGTATTTACGGTAAACTGCCCACTTGGCAGTACATCAAGTGTATCATATG
CCAAGTACGCCCCCTATTGACGTCAATGACGGTAAATGGCCCGCCTGGCATTATGCCCAGTACATGACCT
TATGGGACTTTCCTACTTGGCAGTACATCTACGTATTAGTCATCGCTATTACCATGGTGATGCGGTTTTG
GCAGTACATCAATGGGCGTGGATAGCGGTTTGACTCACGGGGATTTCCAAGTCTCCACCCCATTGACGTC
AATGGGAGTTTGTTTTGGCACCAAAATCAACGGGACTTTCCAAAATGTCGTAACAACTCCGCCCCATTGA
CGCAAATGGGCGGTAGGCGTGTACGGTGGGAGGTCTATATAAGCAGAGCTCGTTTAGTGAACCGTCAGAT
CGCCTGGACACGCCATCCACGCTGTTTTGACCTCCATAGATGACACCGGGACCGATCCAGCCTCCGGTCG
ACCGATCCTGAGAACTTCAGGGTGAGTTTGGGGACCCTTGATTGTTCTTTCTTTTTCGCTATTGTAAAAT
TCATGTTATATGGAGGGGGCAAAGTTTTCAGGGTGTTGTTTAGAATGGGAAGATGTCCCTTGTATCACCA
TGGACCCTCATGATAATTTTGTTTCTTTCACTTTCTACTCTGTTGACAACCATTGTCTCCTCTTATTTTC
TTTTCATTTTCTGTAACTTTTTCGTTAAACTTTAGCTTGCATTTGTAACGAATTTTTAAATTCACTTTTG
TTTATTTGTCAGATTGTAAGTACTTTCTCTAATCACTTTTTTTTCAAGGCAATCAGGGTATATTATATTG
TACTTCAGCACAGTTTTAGAGAACAATTGTTATAATTAAATGATAAGGTAGAATATTTCTGCATATAAAT
TCTGGCTGGCGTGGAAATATTCTTATTGGTAGAAACAACTACACCCTGGTCATCATCCTGCCTTTCTCTT
TATGGTTACAATGATATACACTGTTTGAGATGAGGATAAAATACTCTGAGTCCAAACCGGGCCCCTCTGC
TAACCATGTTCATGCCTTCTTCTCTTTCCTACAGCTCCTGGGCAACGTGCTGGTTGTTGTGCTGTCTCAT
CATTTTGGCAAAGAATTCGCCACCATGGGCCAGCTCGTGAGCTTCTTTCAAGAGATCCCCAACATCATTC
AAGAGGCCATCAACATCGCCCTCATCGCCGTGTCTCTGATCGCCATCCTCAAAGGACTGGTGAATCTGTG
GAAGAGCGGACTGTTCCAGCTCCTCGTGTTTCTGATTCTGGCCGGAAGGAGCTGCTCCTTCAAGATCGGA
AGAAGCACCGAGCTGCAGAACATCACCATCAACATGCTGAAAGTGTTCGAGGACCATCCCATCAGCTGCA
CAGTGAACAAGACACTGTACTATATTAGAGAGTCCGAGAACGCCACATGGTGCGTCGAGATCGCCGCCCT
CGATATGAGCGTGCTGCTGTCCCCCCATGATCCTAGGGTGATGGGCAACCTCAGCAACTGTGTGCACCCC
GACATCAAGCACAGATCCGAGCTGCTGGGACTGCTCGAGTGGATTCTGAGAGCCCTCAAGTACGATTTCC
TCAACTACCCCCCTCTGCTGTGTGAAAAGGTGACCAGCAGCGTCAACGAGACAAGAATCCAGATCAATGT
CAGCGACAGCGCTGGCAGCCACGACTTTAAAGAGACCATGCTGCAGAGGCTGGCCATTCTGTTTGGCACC
AAGCTGATGTTCGACAAGACCCCTAAGCAATTTATCGTGATCAGAAACCAAACATGGGTGAACCAGTGCA
AGAGCAATCATGTGAACACACTGCACCTCATGATGGCTAACGCTGGCCACGCCGTGAAGCTCAGAAGGCT
GCAAGGCGTGTTTACATGGACCATCACCGATGCCGCTGGCAATGACATGCCCGGAGGCTACTGCCTCGAG
AGGTGGATGCTGGTCACATCCGATCTCAAGTGCTTTGGAAACACCGCTCTGGCCAAGTGCAATCTCAACC
ACGACAGCGAGTTCTGCGACATGCTCAAGCTCTTCGAGTTTAACAAAAAAGCCATCGAGTCTCTGAACGA
CAACACAAAGAACAAGGTGAATCTGCTGACCCACTCCATCAACGCTCTGATCAGCGATAATCTGCTCATG
AAAAATAGACTGAAGGAGCTGCTGGACACCCCCTACTGCAATTACACCAAGTTCTGGTACGTCAACCATA
CAATCACCGGCGAGCATAGCCTCCCCAGATGTTGGATGGTCAAGAACAATAGCTACCTCAACGAGTCCGA
GTTTAGAAATGACTGGATCCTCGAGTCCGATCATCTGCTCAGCGAGATGCTGAACAAGGAGTACTTTGAT
AGACAAGGCAAAACCCCCATCACACTGGTGGACATTTGTTTCTGGTCCACACTGTTCTTCACCACAACAC
TGTTCCTCCATCTGGTGGGCTTTCCCACACACAGACACATTCAAGGCGAACCTTGTCCTCTGCCCCACAA
GCTCAACTCCAACGGAGGCTGTAGATGTGGCAGATACCCCGAGCTGAAGAAGCCTACCACATGGCATAGA
AAGCATTGATGTCTTCCTGGAGCTCCAGTCATTGACTATAACGTCTCAGATCTTTTTCCCTCTGCCAAAA
ATTATGGGGACATCATGAAGCCCCTTGAGCATCTGACTTCTGGCTAATAAAGGAAATTTATTTTCATTGC
AATAGTGTGTTGGAATTTTTTGTGTCTCTCACTCGGAAGGACATATGGGAGGGCAAATCATTTAAAACAT
CAGAATGAGTATTTGGTTTAGAGTTTGGCAACATATGCCCATATGCTGGCTGCCATGAACAAAGGTTGGC
TATAAAGAGGTCATCAGTATATGAAACAGCCCCCTGCTGTCCATTCCTTATTCCATAGAAAAGCCTTGAC
TTGAGGTTAGATTTTTTTTATATTTTGTTTTGTGTTATTTTTTTCTTTAACATCCCTAAAATTTTCCTTA
CATGTTTTACTAGCCAGATTTTTCCTCCTCTCCTGACTACTCCCAGTCATAGCTGTCCCTCTTCTCTTAT
GGAGATCCCTCGACGGATCGGCCGCAATTCGTAATCATGTCATAGCTGTTTCCTGTGTGAAATTGTTATC
CGCTCACAATTCCACACAACATACGAGCCGGAAGCATAAAGTGTAAAGCCTGGGGTGCCTAATGAGTGAG
CTAACTCACATTAATTGCGTTGCGCTCACTGCCCGCTTTCCAGTCGGGAAACCTGTCGTGCCAGCTGCAT
TAATGAATCGGCCAACGCGCGGGGAGAGGCGGTTTGCGTATTGGGCGCTCTTCCGCTTCCTCGCTCACTG
ACTCGCTGCGCTCGGTCGTTCGGCTGCGGCGAGCGGTATCAGCTCACTCAAAGGCGGTAATACGGTTATC
CACAGAATCAGGGGATAACGCAGGAAAGAACATGTGAGCAAAAGGCCAGCAAAAGGCCAGGAACCGTAAA
AAGGCCGCGTTGCTGGCGTTTTTCCATAGGCTCCGCCCCCCTGACGAGCATCACAAAAATCGACGCTCAA
GTCAGAGGTGGCGAAACCCGACAGGACTATAAAGATACCAGGCGTTTCCCCCTGGAAGCTCCCTCGTGCG
CTCTCCTGTTCCGACCCTGCCGCTTACCGGATACCTGTCCGCCTTTCTCCCTTCGGGAAGCGTGGCGCTT
TCTCATAGCTCACGCTGTAGGTATCTCAGTTCGGTGTAGGTCGTTCGCTCCAAGCTGGGCTGTGTGCACG
AACCCCCCGTTCAGCCCGACCGCTGCGCCTTATCCGGTAACTATCGTCTTGAGTCCAACCCGGTAAGACA
CGACTTATCGCCACTGGCAGCAGCCACTGGTAACAGGATTAGCAGAGCGAGGTATGTAGGCGGTGCTACA
GAGTTCTTGAAGTGGTGGCCTAACTACGGCTACACTAGAAGAACAGTATTTGGTATCTGCGCTCTGCTGA
AGCCAGTTACCTTCGGAAAAAGAGTTGGTAGCTCTTGATCCGGCAAACAAACCACCGCTGGTAGCGGTGG
TTTTTTTGTTTGCAAGCAGCAGATTACGCGCAGAAAAAAAGGATCTCAAGAAGATCCTTTGATCTTTTCT
ACGGGGTCTGACGCTCAGTGGAACGAAAACTCACGTTAAGGGATTTTGGTCATGAGATTATCAAAAAGGA
TCTTCACCTAGATCCTTTTAAATTAAAAATGAAGTTTTAAATCAATCTAAAGTATATATGAGTAAACTTG
GTCTGACAGTTACCAATGCTTAATCAGTGAGGCACCTATCTCAGCGATCTGTCTATTTCGTTCATCCATA
GTTGCCTGACTCCCCGTCGTGTAGATAACTACGATACGGGAGGGCTTACCATCTGGCCCCAGTGCTGCAA
TGATACCGCGAGACCCACGCTCACCGGCACCAGATTTATCAGCAATAAACCAGCCAGCCGGAAGGGCCGA
GCGCAGAAGTGGTCCTGCAACTTTATCCGCCTCCATCCAGTCTATTAATTGTTGCCGGGAAGCTAGAGTA
AGTAGTTCGCCAGTTAATAGTTTGCGCAACGTTGTTGCCATTGCTACAGGCATCGTGGTGTCACGCTCGT
CGTTTGGTATGGCTTCATTCAGCTCCGGTTCCCAACGATCAAGGCGAGTTACATGATCCCCCATGTTGTG
CAAAAAAGCGGTTAGCTCCTTCGGTCCTCCGATCGTTGTCAGAAGTAAGTTGGCCGCAGTGTTATCACTC
ATGGTTATGGCAGCACTGCATAATTCTCTTACTGTCATGCCATCCGTAAGATGCTTTTCTGTGACTGGTG
AGTACTCAACCAAGTCATTCTGAGAATAGTGTATGCGGCGACCGAGTTGCTCTTGCCCGGCGTCAATACG
GGATAATACCGCGCCACATAGCAGAACTTTAAAAGTGCTCATCATTGGAAAACGTTCTTCGGGGCGAAAA
CTCTCAAGGATCTTACCGCTGTTGAGATCCAGTTCGATGTAACCCACTCGTGCACCCAACTGATCTTCAG
CATCTTTTACTTTCACCAGCGTTTCTGGGTGAGCAAAAACAGGAAGGCAAAATGCCGCAAAAAAGGGAAT
AAGGGCGACACGGAAATGTTGAATACTCATACTCTTCCTTTTTCAATATTATTGAAGCATTTATCAGGGT
TATTGTCTCATGAGCGGATACATATTTGAATGTATTTAGAAAAATAAACAAATAGGGGTTCCGCGCACAT
TTCCCCGAAAAGTGCCACCTAAATTGTAAGCGTTAATATTTTGTTAAAATTCGCGTTAAATTTTTGTTAA
ATCAGCTCATTTTTTAACCAATAGGCCGAAATCGGCAAAATCCCTTATAAATCAAAAGAATAGACCGAGA
TAGGGT
[37 nt withheld, positions 5677-5713]
AAAGAACGTGGACTCCAACGTCAAAGG
[49 nt withheld, positions 5741-5789]
T
[91 nt withheld, positions 5791-5881]
G
[124 nt withheld, positions 5883-6006]
CCCATTCGCCATTCAGGCTGCGCAACTGTTGGGAAGGGCGATCGGTGCGGGCCTCTTCGCTATTACGCCA
GCTGGCGAAAGGGGGATGTGCTGCAAGGCGATTAAGTTGGGTAACGCCAGGGTTTTCCCAGTCACGACGT
TGTAAAACGACGGCCAGTGAGCGCGCGTAATACGACTCACTATAGGGCGAATTGGAGCTCCACCGCGGTG
